Addgene plasmid #83293: csd2_121-308/pET21a(+)
Purpose: csd2, construct: 121-308, pET21a(+) no-tag
Depositing lab: SeWon Suh. Depositing organization: Seoul National University. Publication: Structural Basis of the Heterodimer Formation between Cell Shape-Determining Proteins Csd1 and Csd2 from Helicobacter pylori. An DR, Im HN, Jang JY, Kim HS, Kim J, Yoon HJ, Hesek D, Lee M, Mobashery S, Kim SJ, Suh SW. PLoS One. 2016 Oct 6;11(10):e0164243. doi: 10.1371/journal.pone.0164243. eCollection 2016. PubMed 27711177.
Backbone
  Vector backbone: pET21a(+)
  Backbone manufacturer: Novagen
  Backbone size w/o insert (bp): 5443
  Vector type: Bacterial Expression
Growth in bacteria
  Bacterial resistance: Ampicillin, 100 μg/mL
  Growth temperature: 37°C
  Growth strain: DH5alpha
  Copy number: High Copy
Gene/Insert
  Gene/Insert name: hp1544 (alt name: ToxR-activated gene (TagE))
  Species: H. pylori 26695 strain
  Insert size (bp): 564
  Mutation: deleted amino acid 1-120
  GenBank ID: AAD08583.1
  Cloning method: Restriction Enzyme; 5′ cloning site Nde1 (unknown if destroyed); 3′ cloning site XhoI (unknown if destroyed)
  Sequencing primers: 5′ T7 promoter; 3′ T7 terminator
Terms and licenses: Academic/Nonprofit Terms; Industry Terms: Not Available to Industry
How to cite: csd2_121-308/pET21a(+) was a gift from SeWon Suh (Addgene plasmid # 83293 ; http://n2t.net/addgene:83293 ; RRID:Addgene_83293)
