[The description below was written by a language model from this plasmid's Addgene catalogue record and pLannotate feature annotations shown in this document.]
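Description:
csd2_121-308/pET21a(+) is a bacterial expression plasmid built on the Novagen pET21a(+) backbone for producing a truncated form of the Helicobacter pylori cell shape-determining protein Csd2. The insert is a 564 bp fragment of gene hp1544 (also recorded as a ToxR-activated gene, TagE) from H. pylori strain 26695, encoding residues 121–308 with the first 120 amino acids deleted. It was cloned between the NdeI and XhoI sites.

Expression follows the standard pET arrangement. A T7 promoter with an adjacent lac operator and the strong T7 gene 10 ribosome binding site drives the insert, and a T7 terminator lies downstream. The plasmid-borne lacI gene supplies repressor, so transcription stays off until IPTG is added in a host that provides T7 RNA polymerase.

The catalogue describes the construct as "no-tag". The feature table nevertheless detects the vector's His-tag coding segment just downstream of the insert region. This suggests the insert carries its own stop codon so the tag is not translated, although the record does not state this explicitly. The small "SET1" and TcR fragment annotations appear to be residual backbone sequence matches rather than functional elements.

The plasmid replicates from a pBR322-type ColE1 origin accompanied by rop and bom, and is selected with ampicillin through the bla gene. An f1 origin allows single-stranded DNA production. The associated publication concerns the structural basis of Csd1–Csd2 heterodimer formation, so the plasmid was evidently made to produce untagged recombinant Csd2 for structural and biochemical studies.
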