Features (pLannotate 1.2.2; 18 found; start..end, strand, type, name):
     26..73      -  terminator     T7 terminator: transcription terminator for bacteriophage T7 RNA polymerase
     81..130     -  CDS            SET1 (fragment): solubility-enhancement tag derived from T7 phage gene 10B
    140..157     -  CDS            9xHis (fragment): 9xHis affinity tag
    741..763     -  RBS            RBS: efficient ribosome binding site from bacteriophage T7 gene 10 (Olins and Rangwala, 1989)
    778..802     -  protein_bind   lac operator: The lac repressor binds to the lac operator to inhibit transcription in E. coli. This inhibition can be relieved by adding lactose or isopropyl-β-D-thiogalactopyranoside (IPTG). lac repressor encoded by lacI
    803..821     -  promoter       T7 promoter: promoter for bacteriophage T7 RNA polymerase
    843..1122    +  CDS            TcR (fragment): tetracycline efflux protein; tet; confers resistance to tetracycline
   1130..1207    +  promoter       lacI promoter: lacI
   1208..2290    +  CDS            lacI: lac repressor; lacI; The lac repressor binds to the lac operator to inhibit transcription in E. coli. This inhibition can be relieved by adding lactose or isopropyl-β-D-thiogalactopyranoside (IPTG).
   2303..2324    +  protein_bind   CAP binding site: CAP binding activates transcription in the presence of cAMP. E. coli catabolite activator protein
   2339..2630    +  CDS            TcR (fragment): tetracycline efflux protein; tet; confers resistance to tetracycline
   2702..3082    -  CDS            YPB1_ECOLX: Protein predicted: Swiss-Prot protein existence level 4. From Escherichia coli.
   3099..3290    +  CDS            rop: Rop protein, which maintains plasmids at low copy number; rop
   3392..3534    +  misc_feature   bom: basis of mobility region from pBR322
   3720..4308    -  rep_origin     ori: high-copy-number ColE1/pMB1/pBR322/pUC origin of replication
   4479..5339    -  CDS            AmpR: β-lactamase; bla; confers resistance to ampicillin, carbenicillin, and related antibiotics
   5340..5444    -  promoter       AmpR promoter: bla
   5471..5926    -  rep_origin     f1 ori (sequence partly withheld): f1 bacteriophage origin of replication; arrow indicates direction of (+) strand synthesis
>Addgene plasmid #83293 | csd2_121-308/pET21a(+) | addgene full sequence | sequence record 166586 | Addgene Assembled Sequence
ATCCGGATATAGTTCCTCCTTTCAGCAAAAAACCCCTCAAGACCCGTTTAGAGGCCCCAAGGGGTTATGC
TAGTTATTGCTCAGCGGTGGCAGCAGCCAACTCAGCTTCCTTTCGGGCTTTGTTAGCAGCCGGATCTCAG
TGGTGGTGGTGGTGGTGCTCGAGTTACTGGCTTATGAGTGCGTCTTTATCCACATGCTCTTGGAGCTGGA
CAATGTCTTCTAAAACCCAAAACAAATTCTTCCATTCAATAAATTTATTTTCTTCTAAAGCGCTTTGAAA
ATGATCCAAATCCCATGCCAGAAATTTTTGCGCGTCTAAAATTTTACCCAAAAAGCGCACTTCATAATGC
AATTTTTCGCCGCCGCTATTACCGCTCTTCCCGCTATAGCCAATCAACTGCCCTTTTTGGATGAAGCTTT
TGGGCTGCACATTGACATGATCTAAGTGCGTGTAAATGGAGCTAAAACCAAACGCATGTTCAATGCGCAC
CAAGTTCCCATACCCCACATTAGAATTGGTCTTCACAAAATCCACAATCCCATCAGCGCTCGCATAAACA
GGCGTGTTTAATGGCGCGATAAAATCAATCCCGGATTCAACGCCCTTAATTTTTTTAATGGGGTGGTTCC
TTTCTTTGGTGGGTTTGATAGCGCTATAAGTTTTTATGGGCATGCCGTTAGGAATGAGCATGAGCGCTAA
ATGTTTTTGAGCCAGATTCAAATTGTCTAACATATGTATATCTCCTTCTTAAAGTTAAACAAAATTATTT
CTAGAGGGGAATTGTTATCCGCTCACAATTCCCCTATAGTGAGTCGTATTAATTTCGCGGGATCGAGATC
TCGATCCTCTACGCCGGACGCATCGTGGCCGGCATCACCGGCGCCACAGGTGCGGTTGCTGGCGCCTATA
TCGCCGACATCACCGATGGGGAAGATCGGGCTCGCCACTTCGGGCTCATGAGCGCTTGTTTCGGCGTGGG
TATGGTGGCAGGCCCCGTGGCCGGGGGACTGTTGGGCGCCATCTCCTTGCATGCACCATTCCTTGCGGCG
GCGGTGCTCAACGGCCTCAACCTACTACTGGGCTGCTTCCTAATGCAGGAGTCGCATAAGGGAGAGCGTC
GAGATCCCGGACACCATCGAATGGCGCAAAACCTTTCGCGGTATGGCATGATAGCGCCCGGAAGAGAGTC
AATTCAGGGTGGTGAATGTGAAACCAGTAACGTTATACGATGTCGCAGAGTATGCCGGTGTCTCTTATCA
GACCGTTTCCCGCGTGGTGAACCAGGCCAGCCACGTTTCTGCGAAAACGCGGGAAAAAGTGGAAGCGGCG
ATGGCGGAGCTGAATTACATTCCCAACCGCGTGGCACAACAACTGGCGGGCAAACAGTCGTTGCTGATTG
GCGTTGCCACCTCCAGTCTGGCCCTGCACGCGCCGTCGCAAATTGTCGCGGCGATTAAATCTCGCGCCGA
TCAACTGGGTGCCAGCGTGGTGGTGTCGATGGTAGAACGAAGCGGCGTCGAAGCCTGTAAAGCGGCGGTG
CACAATCTTCTCGCGCAACGCGTCAGTGGGCTGATCATTAACTATCCGCTGGATGACCAGGATGCCATTG
CTGTGGAAGCTGCCTGCACTAATGTTCCGGCGTTATTTCTTGATGTCTCTGACCAGACACCCATCAACAG
TATTATTTTCTCCCATGAAGACGGTACGCGACTGGGCGTGGAGCATCTGGTCGCATTGGGTCACCAGCAA
ATCGCGCTGTTAGCGGGCCCATTAAGTTCTGTCTCGGCGCGTCTGCGTCTGGCTGGCTGGCATAAATATC
TCACTCGCAATCAAATTCAGCCGATAGCGGAACGGGAAGGCGACTGGAGTGCCATGTCCGGTTTTCAACA
AACCATGCAAATGCTGAATGAGGGCATCGTTCCCACTGCGATGCTGGTTGCCAACGATCAGATGGCGCTG
GGCGCAATGCGCGCCATTACCGAGTCCGGGCTGCGCGTTGGTGCGGATATCTCGGTAGTGGGATACGACG
ATACCGAAGACAGCTCATGTTATATCCCGCCGTTAACCACCATCAAACAGGATTTTCGCCTGCTGGGGCA
AACCAGCGTGGACCGCTTGCTGCAACTCTCTCAGGGCCAGGCGGTGAAGGGCAATCAGCTGTTGCCCGTC
TCACTGGTGAAAAGAAAAACCACCCTGGCGCCCAATACGCAAACCGCCTCTCCCCGCGCGTTGGCCGATT
CATTAATGCAGCTGGCACGACAGGTTTCCCGACTGGAAAGCGGGCAGTGAGCGCAACGCAATTAATGTAA
GTTAGCTCACTCATTAGGCACCGGGATCTCGACCGATGCCCTTGAGAGCCTTCAACCCAGTCAGCTCCTT
CCGGTGGGCGCGGGGCATGACTATCGTCGCCGCACTTATGACTGTCTTCTTTATCATGCAACTCGTAGGA
CAGGTGCCGGCAGCGCTCTGGGTCATTTTCGGCGAGGACCGCTTTCGCTGGAGCGCGACGATGATCGGCC
TGTCGCTTGCGGTATTCGGAATCTTGCACGCCCTCGCTCAAGCCTTCGTCACTGGTCCCGCCACCAAACG
TTTCGGCGAGAAGCAGGCCATTATCGCCGGCATGGCGGCCCCACGGGTGCGCATGATCGTGCTCCTGTCG
TTGAGGACCCGGCTAGGCTGGCGGGGTTGCCTTACTGGTTAGCAGAATGAATCACCGATACGCGAGCGAA
CGTGAAGCGACTGCTGCTGCAAAACGTCTGCGACCTGAGCAACAACATGAATGGTCTTCGGTTTCCGTGT
TTCGTAAAGTCTGGAAACGCGGAAGTCAGCGCCCTGCACCATTATGTTCCGGATCTGCATCGCAGGATGC
TGCTGGCTACCCTGTGGAACACCTACATCTGTATTAACGAAGCGCTGGCATTGACCCTGAGTGATTTTTC
TCTGGTCCCGCCGCATCCATACCGCCAGTTGTTTACCCTCACAACGTTCCAGTAACCGGGCATGTTCATC
ATCAGTAACCCGTATCGTGAGCATCCTCTCTCGTTTCATCGGTATCATTACCCCCATGAACAGAAATCCC
CCTTACACGGAGGCATCAGTGACCAAACAGGAAAAAACCGCCCTTAACATGGCCCGCTTTATCAGAAGCC
AGACATTAACGCTTCTGGAGAAACTCAACGAGCTGGACGCGGATGAACAGGCAGACATCTGTGAATCGCT
TCACGACCACGCTGATGAGCTTTACCGCAGCTGCCTCGCGCGTTTCGGTGATGACGGTGAAAACCTCTGA
CACATGCAGCTCCCGGAGACGGTCACAGCTTGTCTGTAAGCGGATGCCGGGAGCAGACAAGCCCGTCAGG
GCGCGTCAGCGGGTGTTGGCGGGTGTCGGGGCGCAGCCATGACCCAGTCACGTAGCGATAGCGGAGTGTA
TACTGGCTTAACTATGCGGCATCAGAGCAGATTGTACTGAGAGTGCACCATATATGCGGTGTGAAATACC
GCACAGATGCGTAAGGAGAAAATACCGCATCAGGCGCTCTTCCGCTTCCTCGCTCACTGACTCGCTGCGC
TCGGTCGTTCGGCTGCGGCGAGCGGTATCAGCTCACTCAAAGGCGGTAATACGGTTATCCACAGAATCAG
GGGATAACGCAGGAAAGAACATGTGAGCAAAAGGCCAGCAAAAGGCCAGGAACCGTAAAAAGGCCGCGTT
GCTGGCGTTTTTCCATAGGCTCCGCCCCCCTGACGAGCATCACAAAAATCGACGCTCAAGTCAGAGGTGG
CGAAACCCGACAGGACTATAAAGATACCAGGCGTTTCCCCCTGGAAGCTCCCTCGTGCGCTCTCCTGTTC
CGACCCTGCCGCTTACCGGATACCTGTCCGCCTTTCTCCCTTCGGGAAGCGTGGCGCTTTCTCATAGCTC
ACGCTGTAGGTATCTCAGTTCGGTGTAGGTCGTTCGCTCCAAGCTGGGCTGTGTGCACGAACCCCCCGTT
CAGCCCGACCGCTGCGCCTTATCCGGTAACTATCGTCTTGAGTCCAACCCGGTAAGACACGACTTATCGC
CACTGGCAGCAGCCACTGGTAACAGGATTAGCAGAGCGAGGTATGTAGGCGGTGCTACAGAGTTCTTGAA
GTGGTGGCCTAACTACGGCTACACTAGAAGGACAGTATTTGGTATCTGCGCTCTGCTGAAGCCAGTTACC
TTCGGAAAAAGAGTTGGTAGCTCTTGATCCGGCAAACAAACCACCGCTGGTAGCGGTGGTTTTTTTGTTT
GCAAGCAGCAGATTACGCGCAGAAAAAAAGGATCTCAAGAAGATCCTTTGATCTTTTCTACGGGGTCTGA
CGCTCAGTGGAACGAAAACTCACGTTAAGGGATTTTGGTCATGAGATTATCAAAAAGGATCTTCACCTAG
ATCCTTTTAAATTAAAAATGAAGTTTTAAATCAATCTAAAGTATATATGAGTAAACTTGGTCTGACAGTT
ACCAATGCTTAATCAGTGAGGCACCTATCTCAGCGATCTGTCTATTTCGTTCATCCATAGTTGCCTGACT
CCCCGTCGTGTAGATAACTACGATACGGGAGGGCTTACCATCTGGCCCCAGTGCTGCAATGATACCGCGA
GACCCACGCTCACCGGCTCCAGATTTATCAGCAATAAACCAGCCAGCCGGAAGGGCCGAGCGCAGAAGTG
GTCCTGCAACTTTATCCGCCTCCATCCAGTCTATTAATTGTTGCCGGGAAGCTAGAGTAAGTAGTTCGCC
AGTTAATAGTTTGCGCAACGTTGTTGCCATTGCTGCAGGCATCGTGGTGTCACGCTCGTCGTTTGGTATG
GCTTCATTCAGCTCCGGTTCCCAACGATCAAGGCGAGTTACATGATCCCCCATGTTGTGCAAAAAAGCGG
TTAGCTCCTTCGGTCCTCCGATCGTTGTCAGAAGTAAGTTGGCCGCAGTGTTATCACTCATGGTTATGGC
AGCACTGCATAATTCTCTTACTGTCATGCCATCCGTAAGATGCTTTTCTGTGACTGGTGAGTACTCAACC
AAGTCATTCTGAGAATAGTGTATGCGGCGACCGAGTTGCTCTTGCCCGGCGTCAATACGGGATAATACCG
CGCCACATAGCAGAACTTTAAAAGTGCTCATCATTGGAAAACGTTCTTCGGGGCGAAAACTCTCAAGGAT
CTTACCGCTGTTGAGATCCAGTTCGATGTAACCCACTCGTGCACCCAACTGATCTTCAGCATCTTTTACT
TTCACCAGCGTTTCTGGGTGAGCAAAAACAGGAAGGCAAAATGCCGCAAAAAAGGGAATAAGGGCGACAC
GGAAATGTTGAATACTCATACTCTTCCTTTTTCAATATTATTGAAGCATTTATCAGGGTTATTGTCTCAT
GAGCGGATACATATTTGAATGTATTTAGAAAAATAAACAAATAGGGGTTCCGCGCACATTTCCCCGAAAA
GTGCCACCTGAAATTGTAAACGTTAATATTTTGTTAAAATTCGCGTTAAATTTTTGTTAAATCAGCTCAT
TTTTTAACCAATAGGCCGAAATCGGCAAAATCCCTTATAAATCAAAAGAATAGACCGAGATAGGGT
[37 nt withheld, positions 5597-5633]
AAAGAACGTGGACTCCAACGTCAAAGG
[49 nt withheld, positions 5661-5709]
T
[91 nt withheld, positions 5711-5801]
G
[124 nt withheld, positions 5803-5926]
CCCATTCGCCA
