>Addgene plasmid #83293 | csd2_121-308/pET21a(+) | addgene partial sequence | sequence record 166582 | T7 5'-TAATACGACTCACTATAGGG-3'
TTCCCCTCTAGAAATAATTTTGTTTAACTTTAAGAAGGAGATATACATATGTTAGACAATTTGAATCTGG
CTCAAAAACATTTAGCGCTCATGCTCATTCCTAACGGCATGCCCATAAAAACTTATAGCGCTATCAAACC
CACCAAAGAAAGGAACCACCCCATTAAAAAAATTAAGGGCGTTGAATCCGGGATTGATTTTATCGCGCCA
TTAAACACGCCTGTTTATGCGAGCGCTGATGGGATTGTGGATTTTGTGAAGACCAATTCTAATGTGGGGT
ATGGGAACTTGGTGCGCATTGAACATGCGTTTGGTTTTAGCTCCATTTACACGCACTTAGATCATGTCAA
TGTGCAGCCCAAAAGCTTCATCCAAAAAGGGCAGTTGATTGGCTATAGCGGGAAGAGCGGTAATAGCGGC
GGCGAAAAATTGCATTATGAAGTGCGCTTTTTGGGTAAAATTTTAGACGCGCAAAAATTTCTGGCATGGG
ATTTGGATCATTTTCAAAGCGCTTTAGAAGAAAATAAATTTATTGAATGGAAGAATTTGTTTTGGGTTTT
AGAAGACATTGTCCAGCTCCAAGAGCATGTGGATAAAGACGCACTCATAAGCCAGTAACTCGAGCACCAC
CACCACCACCACTGAGATCCGGCTGCTAACAAAGCCCGAAAGGAAGCTGAGTTGGCTGCTGCCACCGCTG
AGCAATAACTAGCATAACCCCTTGGGGCCTCTAAACGGGTCTTGAGGGGTTTTTTGCTGAAAGGAGGAAC
TATATCCGGATTGGCGAATGGG
[124 nt withheld, positions 793-916]
C
