>Addgene plasmid #83293 | csd2_121-308/pET21a(+) | addgene partial sequence | sequence record 166583 | T7term 5'-GCTAGTTATTGCTCAGCGG-3'
CTTCCTTTCGGGCTTTGTTAGCAGCCGGATCTCAGTGGTGGTGGTGGTGGTGCTCGAGTTACTGGCTTAT
GAGTGCGTCTTTATCCACATGCTCTTGGAGCTGGACAATGTCTTCTAAAACCCAAAACAAATTCTTCCAT
TCAATAAATTTATTTTCTTCTAAAGCGCTTTGAAAATGATCCAAATCCCATGCCAGAAATTTTTGCGCGT
CTAAAATTTTACCCAAAAAGCGCACTTCATAATGCAATTTTTCGCCGCCGCTATTACCGCTCTTCCCGCT
ATAGCCAATCAACTGCCCTTTTTGGATGAAGCTTTTGGGCTGCACATTGACATGATCTAAGTGCGTGTAA
ATGGAGCTAAAACCAAACGCATGTTCAATGCGCACCAAGTTCCCATACCCCACATTAGAATTGGTCTTCA
CAAAATCCACAATCCCATCAGCGCTCGCATAAACAGGCGTGTTTAATGGCGCGATAAAATCAATCCCGGA
TTCAACGCCCTTAATTTTTTTAATGGGGTGGTTCCTTTCTTTGGTGGGTTTGATAGCGCTATAAGTTTTT
ATGGGCATGCCGTTAGGAATGAGCATGAGCGCTAAATGTTTTTGAGCCAGATTCAAATTGTCTAACATAT
GTATATCTCCTTCTTAAAGTTAAACAAAATTATTTCTAGAGGGGAATTGTTATCCGCTCACAATTCCCCT
ATAGTGAGTCGTATTAATTTCGCGGGATCGAGATCTCGATCCTCTACGCCGGACGCATCGTGGCCGGCAT
CACCGGCGCCACAGGTGCGGTTGCTGGCGCCTATATCGCCGACATCACCGATGGGGAAGATCGGGCTCGC
CACTTCGGGCTCATGAGCGCTTGTTTCGGCGTGGGTATGGTGGCAGGCCCCGTGGC
